>Addgene plasmid #49249 | pcDNA5-Flag-EAF1 | depositor partial sequence | sequence record 73088 | T7 read
CATGGCTGCATGCCAGACTACAGGACGATGATGACAAGCTCGAGATGAATGGGACCGCAAACCCGCTGCT
GGACCGCGAGGAACATTGCCTGAGGCTCGGGGAGAGCTTCGAGAAGCGGCCGCGGGCCTCCTTCCACACT
ATTCGTTATGATTTTAAACCAGCATCTATAGACACTTCCTGTGAAGGAGAGCTTCAAGTTGGCAAAGGAG
ATGAAGTCACAATTACACTTCCACATATCCCTGGATCCACACCACCCATGACTGTGTTCAAGGGGAACAA
ACGGCCTTACCAGAAAGACTGTGTGCTTATTATTAATCATGACACTGGTGAATTTGTGCTGGAAAAACTC
AGTAGCAGCATTCAGGTGAAGAAAACAAGAGCTGAGGGCAGCAGTAAAATCCAGGCCCGAATGGAACAGC
AGCCCACTCGTCCTCCACAGACGTCACAGCCACCACCACCTCCACCACCTATGCCATTCAGAGCTCCAAC
GAAGCCTCCAGTTGGACCCAAAACTTCTCCCTTGAAAGATAACCCCTCACCTGAACCTCAGTTGGATGAC
ATCAAAAGAGAGCTGAGGGCTGAAGTTGACATTATTGAACAAATGAGCAGCAGCAGTGGGAGCAGCTCTT
CAGACTCTGAGAGCTCTTCGGGAAGTGATGACGATAGCTCCAGCAGTGGAGGCGAGGACAATGGCCCAGC
CTCTCCTCCGCAGCCTTCACACCAGCAGCCCTACAACAGTAGGCCTGCCGTTGCCAATGGAACCAGCCGG
CCACAAGGAAGCAACCAGCTCATGAACGCCCTCAGAAATGACTTGCAGTTGAGTGAGTCTGGCAGTGACA
GTGATGACTAGAGATCCACTAGTCCAGTGTGGTGGAATTCTGCAGATATCCAGCACAGTGGCGGCCGCTC
GATCGAGTCTAGAGGGCCCGTTTAAACCCGCTGATCAGCCTCGACTGTGCCTTCTAGTTGCCAGCCATCT
GTTGTTTGCCCCTCCCCCGTGCTTCCTTGACCTGGAAGGTGCCACTCCCCACTGTCTTTCTAATAAATGA
GAAATGCATCGCATTGTCTGAGTAGTGTCATTCTATTCTGGGGGGTGGGGTGGGGCAAGACAGCAGGGGG
AGAATGGCAA
