>Addgene plasmid #49249 | pcDNA5-Flag-EAF1 | addgene partial sequence | sequence record 75614 | CMV-F 5'-CGCAAATGGGCGGTAGGCGTG-3'
GCAGAGCTCTCTGGCTAACTAGAGAACCCACTGCTTACTGGCTTATCGAAATTAATACGACTCACTATAG
GGAGACCCAAGCTGGCTAGCATGCCAGACTACAAGGACGATGATGACAAGCTCGAGATGAATGGGACCGC
AAACCCGCTGCTGGACCGCGAGGAACATTGCCTGAGGCTCGGGGAGAGCTTCGAGAAGCGGCCGCGGGCC
TCCTTCCACACTATTCGTTATGATTTTAAACCAGCATCTATAGACACTTCCTGTGAAGGAGAGCTTCAAG
TTGGCAAAGGAGATGAAGTCACAATTACACTTCCACATATCCCTGGATCCACACCACCCATGACTGTGTT
CAAGGGGAACAAACGGCCTTACCAGAAAGACTGTGTGCTTATTATTAATCATGACACTGGTGAATTTGTG
CTGGAAAAACTCAGTAGCAGCATTCAGGTGAAGAAAACAAGAGCTGAGGGCAGCAGTAAAATCCAGGCCC
GAATGGAACAGCAGCCCACTCGTCCTCCACAGACGTCACAGCCACCACCACCTCCACCACCTATGCCATT
CAGAGCTCCAACGAAGCCTCCAGTTGGACCCAAAACTTCTCCCTTGAAAGATAACCCCTCACCTGAACCT
CAGTTGGATGACATCAAAAGAGAGCTGAGGGCTGAAGTTGACATTATTGAACAAATGAGCAGCAGCAGTG
GGAGCAGCTCTTCAGACTCTGAGAGCTCTTCGGGAAGTGATGACGATAGCTCCAGCAGTGGAGGCGAGGA
CAATGGCCCAGCCTCTCCTCCGCAGCCTTCACACCAGCAGCCCTACAACAGTAGGCCTGCCGTTGCCAAT
GGAACCAGCCGGCCACAAGGAAGCAACCAGCTCATGAACGCCCTCAGAAATGACTTGCAGTTGAGTGAGT
CTGGCAGTGACAGTGATGACTAGAGATCCACTAGTCCAGTGTGGTGGAATTCTGCA
