[The description below was written by a language model from this plasmid's Addgene catalogue record.]
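Description:
pcDNA5-Flag-EAF1 is a mammalian expression plasmid built on the commercial pcDNA5 backbone (about 5.1 kb without insert) and carrying the human EAF1 coding sequence, which encodes ELL-associated factor 1. It is maintained in E. coli as a high-copy plasmid under ampicillin selection, and it carries a hygromycin marker so that transfected mammalian cells that have taken up the construct can be selected, for example when deriving stable lines.

The EAF1 open reading frame is fused to an N-terminal Flag epitope supplied by the backbone, giving a tagged protein that can be detected or affinity-purified with anti-Flag reagents. The record does not explicitly name the promoter or polyadenylation signal. The listed sequencing primers (T7 forward and BGH reverse) match the usual pcDNA-family layout, in which the insert sits downstream of a T7 priming site and upstream of the bovine growth hormone polyadenylation region, with expression normally driven by a strong viral promoter. The insert was introduced by restriction cloning, but the sites used are not recorded, and no feature table is available to confirm the exact pcDNA5 variant or the junction details.

The stated purpose is expression of Flag-tagged human EAF1 in mammalian cells. The associated publication concerns the Mediator subunit MED26 acting as a docking site for transcription elongation factors. This suggests the construct was used to express and recover EAF1 and its partner proteins for studies of transcription elongation complexes, although the record does not describe specific experiments.
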