Addgene plasmid #49249: pcDNA5-Flag-EAF1
Purpose: Mammalian expression of flag-tagged human EAF1
Depositing lab: Joan Conaway & Ronald Conaway. Depositing organization: Stowers Institute for Medical Research. Publication: Human mediator subunit MED26 functions as a docking site for transcription elongation factors. Takahashi H, Parmely TJ, Sato S, Tomomori-Sato C, Banks CA, Kong SE, Szutorisz H, Swanson SK, Martin-Brown S, Washburn MP, Florens L, Seidel CW, Lin C, Smith ER, Shilatifard A, Conaway RC, Conaway JW. Cell. 2011 Jul 8;146(1):92-104. 10.1016/j.cell.2011.06.005 PubMed 21729782.
Backbone
  Vector backbone: pcDNA5
  Backbone manufacturer: Invitrogen
  Backbone size w/o insert (bp): 5100
  Vector type: Mammalian Expression
  Selectable markers: Hygromycin
Growth in bacteria
  Bacterial resistance: Ampicillin, 100 μg/mL
  Growth temperature: 37°C
  Growth strain: DH5alpha
  Copy number: High Copy
Gene/Insert
  Gene/Insert name: EAF1 (alt name: ELL associated Factor 1)
  Species: H. sapiens (human)
  GenBank ID: NM_033083.6
  Entrez Gene: EAF1
  Tag / fusion protein: Flag (N terminal on backbone)
  Cloning method: Restriction Enzyme; 5′ cloning site unknown (unknown if destroyed); 3′ cloning site unknown (unknown if destroyed)
  Sequencing primers: 5′ T7; 3′ BGH reverse
Terms and licenses: Academic/Nonprofit Terms; Industry Terms: Not Available to Industry
How to cite: pcDNA5-Flag-EAF1 was a gift from Joan Conaway & Ronald Conaway (Addgene plasmid # 49249 ; http://n2t.net/addgene:49249 ; RRID:Addgene_49249)
